>Addgene plasmid #41249 | TAL3075 | depositor partial sequence | sequence record 54888 | TAL3075 sequence 2430 bps
TCTAGAGCTAGCACCATGGACTACAAAGACCATGACGGTGATTATAAAGATCATGACATCGATTACAAGG
ATGACGATGACAAGATGGCCCCCAAGAAGAAGAGGAAGGTGGGCATTCACCGCGGGGTACCTATGGTGGA
CTTGAGGACACTCGGTTATTCGCAACAGCAACAGGAGAAAATCAAGCCTAAGGTCAGGAGCACCGTCGCG
CAACACCACGAGGCGCTTGTGGGGCATGGCTTCACTCATGCGCATATTGTCGCGCTTTCACAGCACCCTG
CGGCGCTTGGGACGGTGGCTGTCAAATACCAAGATATGATTGCGGCCCTGCCCGAAGCCACGCACGAGGC
AATTGTAGGGGTCGGTAAACAGTGGTCGGGAGCGCGAGCACTTGAGGCGCTGCTGACTGTGGCGGGTGAG
CTTAGGGGGCCTCCGCTCCAGCTCGACACCGGGCAGCTGCTGAAGATCGCGAAGAGAGGGGGAGTAACAG
CGGTAGAGGCAGTGCACGCCTGGCGCAATGCGCTCACCGGGGCCCCCTTGAACCTGACCCCAGACCAGGT
AGTCGCAATCGCGAACAATAATGGGGGAAAGCAAGCCCTGGAAACCGTGCAAAGGTTGTTGCCGGTCCTT
TGTCAAGACCACGGCCTTACACCGGAGCAAGTCGTGGCCATTGCAAGCAACATCGGTGGCAAACAGGCTC
TTGAGACGGTTCAGAGACTTCTCCCAGTTCTCTGTCAAGCCCACGGGCTGACTCCCGATCAAGTTGTAGC
GATTGCGTCCAACGGTGGAGGGAAACAAGCATTGGAGACTGTCCAACGGCTCCTTCCCGTGTTGTGTCAA
GCCCACGGTTTGACGCCTGCACAAGTGGTCGCCATCGCCTCGAATGGCGGCGGTAAGCAGGCGCTGGAAA
CAGTACAGCGCCTGCTGCCTGTACTGTGCCAGGATCATGGACTGACCCCAGACCAGGTAGTCGCAATCGC
GTCGAACATTGGGGGAAAGCAAGCCCTGGAAACCGTGCAAAGGTTGTTGCCGGTCCTTTGTCAAGACCAC
GGCCTTACACCGGAGCAAGTCGTGGCCATTGCAAGCAACATCGGTGGCAAACAGGCTCTTGAGACGGTTC
AGAGACTTCTCCCAGTTCTCTGTCAAGCCCACGGGCTGACTCCCGATCAAGTTGTAGCGATTGCGTCCAA
CGGTGGAGGGAAACAAGCATTGGAGACTGTCCAACGGCTCCTTCCCGTGTTGTGTCAAGCCCACGGTTTG
ACGCCTGCACAAGTGGTCGCCATCGCCTCCAATATTGGCGGTAAGCAGGCGCTGGAAACAGTACAGCGCC
TGCTGCCTGTACTGTGCCAGGATCATGGACTGACCCCAGACCAGGTAGTCGCAATCGCGTCGAACATTGG
GGGAAAGCAAGCCCTGGAAACCGTGCAAAGGTTGTTGCCGGTCCTTTGTCAAGACCACGGCCTTACACCG
GAGCAAGTCGTGGCCATTGCAAATAATAACGGTGGCAAACAGGCTCTTGAGACGGTTCAGAGACTTCTCC
CAGTTCTCTGTCAAGCCCACGGGCTGACTCCCGATCAAGTTGTAGCGATTGCGTCGCATGACGGAGGGAA
ACAAGCATTGGAGACTGTCCAACGGCTCCTTCCCGTGTTGTGTCAAGCCCACGGTTTGACGCCTGCACAA
GTGGTCGCCATCGCCAGCCATGATGGCGGTAAGCAGGCGCTGGAAACAGTACAGCGCCTGCTGCCTGTAC
TGTGCCAGGATCATGGACTGACCCCAGACCAGGTAGTCGCAATCGCGTCACATGACGGGGGAAAGCAAGC
CCTGGAAACCGTGCAAAGGTTGTTGCCGGTCCTTTGTCAAGACCACGGCCTTACACCGGAGCAAGTCGTG
GCCATTGCAAATAATAACGGTGGCAAACAGGCTCTTGAGACGGTTCAGAGACTTCTCCCAGTTCTCTGTC
AAGCCCACGGGCTGACTCCCGATCAAGTTGTAGCGATTGCGTCGAACATTGGAGGGAAACAAGCATTGGA
GACTGTCCAACGGCTCCTTCCCGTGTTGTGTCAAGCCCACGGTTTGACGCCTGCACAAGTGGTCGCCATC
GCCTCCAATATTGGCGGTAAGCAGGCGCTGGAAACAGTACAGCGCCTGCTGCCTGTACTGTGCCAGGATC
ATGGACTGACACCCGAACAGGTGGTCGCCATTGCTTCTAATGGGGGAGGACGGCCAGCCTTGGAGTCCAT
CGTAGCCCAATTGTCCAGGCCCGATCCCGCGTTGGCTGCGTTAACGAATGACCATCTGGTGGCGTTGGCA
TGTCTTGGTGGACGACCCGCGCTCGATGCAGTCAAAAAGGGTCTGCCTCATGCTCCCGCATTGATCAAAA
GAACCAACCGGCGGATTCCCGAGAGAACTTCCCATCGAGTCGCGGGATCC
