>Addgene plasmid #41249 | TAL3075 | addgene partial sequence | sequence record 56114 | JDS-TALEN-F
CGCTGCTGACTGTGGCGGGTGAGCTTAGGGGGCCTCCGCTCCAGCTCGACACCGGGCAGCTGCTGAAGAT
CGCGAAGAGAGGGGGAGTAACAGCGGTAGAGGCAGTGCACGCCTGGCGCAATGCGCTCACCGGGGCCCCC
TTGAACCTGACCCCAGACCAGGTAGTCGCAATCGCGAACAATAATGGGGGAAAGCAAGCCCTGGAAACCG
TGCAAAGGTTGTTGCCGGTCCTTTGTCAAGACCACGGCCTTACACCGGAGCAAGTCGTGGCCATTGCAAG
CAACATCGGTGGCAAACAGGCTCTTGAGACGGTTCAGAGACTTCTCCCAGTTCTCTGTCAAGCCCACGGG
CTGACTCCCGATCAAGTTGTAGCGATTGCGTCCAACGGTGGAGGGAAACAAGCATTGGAGACTGTCCAAC
GGCTCCTTCCCGTGTTGTGTCAAGCCCACGGTTTGACGCCTGCACAAGTGGTCGCCATCGCCTCGAATGG
CGGCGGTAAGCAGGCGCTGGAAACAGTACAGCGCCTGCTGCCTGTACTGTGCCAGGATCATGGACTGACC
CCAGACCAGGTAGTCGCAATCGCGTCGAACATTGGGGGAAAGCAAGCCCTGGAAACCGTGCAAAGGTTGT
TGCCGGTCCTTTGTCAAGACCACGGCCTTACACCGGAGCAAGTCGTGGCCATTGCAAGCAACATCGGTGG
CAAACAGGCTCTTGAGACGGTTCAGAGACTTCTCCCAGTTCTCTGTCAAGCCCACGGGCTGACTCCCGAT
CAAGTTGTAGCGATTGCGTCCAACGGTGGAGGGAAACAAGCATTGGAGACTGTCCAACGGCTCCTTCCCG
TGTTGTGTCAAGCCCACGGTTTGACGCCTGCACAAGTGGTCGCCATCGCCTCCAATATTGGCGGTAAGCA
GGCGCTGGAAACAGTACAGCGCCTGCTGCCTGTACTGTGCCAGGATCATGG
