[The description below was written by a language model from this plasmid's Addgene catalogue record.]
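Description:
TAL3075 is a TALEN expression plasmid built on the JDS78 backbone (about 6.4 kb without insert), a vector classed as mammalian expression with a T7 promoter. It is propagated in E. coli as a high-copy plasmid under ampicillin selection. The record does not include a feature table, so the origin of replication and the polyadenylation signal are not explicitly stated, although the use of a BGH reverse sequencing primer suggests that a BGH terminator region lies downstream of the coding sequence.

The insert, roughly 1.6 kb, is an engineered TAL effector repeat array designated ZebrafishCommunity-fascin-2b-Right. It encodes the DNA-binding repeats of the "right" half of a TALEN pair directed against the zebrafish (D. rerio) fascin-2b gene. The array was cloned by restriction enzyme methods that destroyed the flanking sites, placing it in frame with backbone-encoded elements: an N-terminal 3X FLAG tag for detection and a C-terminal wild-type FokI nuclease domain. Because FokI cleaves as a dimer, this monomer is intended to act with a partner "left" TALEN that binds the adjacent half-site. Together they make a double-strand break in the intervening spacer, and error-prone repair of that break can produce disrupting indels.

Expression is driven by the CMV promoter in mammalian cells. The T7 designation indicates that the same coding sequence can be transcribed in vitro, which fits the mRNA-based delivery to zebrafish embryos commonly used for this type of reagent. The associated publication concerns targeted gene disruption in somatic zebrafish cells using engineered TALENs. The depositor recommends verifying the plasmid by diagnostic restriction digest before use, a sensible precaution given the repetitive nature of TAL arrays.
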