Addgene plasmid #41249: TAL3075
Depositing lab: Keith Joung. Depositing organization: Massachusetts General Hospital. Publication: Targeted gene disruption in somatic zebrafish cells using engineered TALENs. Sander JD, Cade L, Khayter C, Reyon D, Peterson RT, Joung JK, Yeh JR. Nat Biotechnol. 2011 Aug 5;29(8):697-8. doi: 10.1038/nbt.1934. PubMed 21822241.
Backbone
  Vector backbone: JDS78
  Backbone manufacturer: Addgene plasmid #32290
  Backbone size w/o insert (bp): 6447
  Vector type: Mammalian Expression ; T7
Growth in bacteria
  Bacterial resistance: Ampicillin, 100 μg/mL
  Growth temperature: 37°C
  Growth strain: XL1 Blue
  Copy number: High Copy
Gene/Insert
  Gene/Insert name: ZebrafishCommunity-fascin-2b-Right (alt name: fascin-2b)
  Species: D. rerio (zebrafish)
  Insert size (bp): 1640
  Promoter: CMV
  Tag / fusion protein: 3X Flag (N terminal on backbone); WT FOKI (C terminal on backbone)
  Cloning method: Restriction Enzyme; 5′ cloning site N/A (destroyed during cloning); 3′ cloning site N/A (destroyed during cloning)
  Sequencing primers: 5′ CMV-F; 3′ BGH-rev
Terms and licenses: Academic/Nonprofit Terms; Industry Terms: Not Available to Industry
Depositor comments: Target binding site: TGATTAATAAGCCCGAAT It is strongly recommended that users perform a diagnostic digest to verify this plasmid prior to use. For example, a double digest of the plasmid with BamHI and KpnI should result in two bands at 2.3kb and 5.8kb.
How to cite: TAL3075 was a gift from Keith Joung (Addgene plasmid # 41249 ; http://n2t.net/addgene:41249 ; RRID:Addgene_41249)
